>Addgene plasmid #107648 | Pmo_slit-1 | addgene full sequence | sequence record 208838 | Addgene NGS Result
GTAAAACGACGGCCAGTCTTAAGCAAAAAACCCCTCAAGACCCGTTTAGAGGCCCCAAGGGGTTATGCTA
GGAAGTAATACGACTCACTATAGGGAGACCGGCAGATCTGATATCATCGATGAATTCGAGCTCCACCGCG
GTGGCGGCCGCTCTAGAACTAGTGGATCCACCGGTTCCATGGCTAGCGGCATTACCATCCCGGTCAAGTG
CGTAGGTAGAGGAATAAAGACTGTTCCCCAGGATTTGCCCACCAGTATCATTGAATTAGATTTACACGAT
AATGCCATTAATGTTCTGAAGCAGAATGCATTATCAAAATATAAGAATTTGAAAAAAATACTGCTAAATA
GTAATGAAATGATCGACATTGAGCCGGGAGCATTTGAAGGTCTTAGACAGTTGACTTCTTTGTACCTAAA
CGGTAACAAGCTCAAGTCCATTCGCAAAAATGCTCTCTTGGGATTATCTTCACTGATGTTTTTATATATT
CACAATAACGATATCGAATGTCTACCTCGCGATACTTTTGTTGGTCTTTCAAAATTATATTTATTACATT
TATCGGAAAATAAATTGACGACACTGAAAAAAGAGACTCTTGATCCTCTCACAAAACTTCGATATTTATA
TCTTGTGCATAATCCTCTGAATTGCAACTGTAAATTGAGTTGGTTAGCCGAGTTTCTACGATTTAAGGAA
GCAAGTGGTAGTCCTGTGGCCTCATGTCTGTTGCCCAAGAATCTCCACGGCCAACCGGTCAGAGGCGTGC
AATCGTATCAGTTTAATTGCGGTCAAGATGAAGAGGCCGAGTCAGAGTCACATGACGAAGACTGCATACG
GGTAGAATTGGCCGGGCCCGGTACCCAATTCGCCCTATAGTGAGTCGTATTACTTCCACATAACCCCTTG
GGGCCTCTAAACGGGTCTTGAGGGGTTTTTTGAGGATCCCCTATAGTGAGTCGTATTACATGGTCATAGC
TGTTTCCTGGCAGCTCTGGCCCGTGTCTCAAAATCTCTGATGTTACATTGCACAAGATAAAAATATATCA
TCATGAACAATAAAACTGTCTGCTTACATAAACAGTAATACAAGGGGTGTTATGAGCCATATTCAACGGG
AAACGTCGAGGCCGCGATTAAATTCCAACATGGATGCTGATTTATATGGGTATAAATGGGCTCGCGATAA
TGTCGGGCAATCAGGTGCGACAATCTATCGCTTGTATGGGAAGCCCGATGCGCCAGAGTTGTTTCTGAAA
CATGGCAAAGGTAGCGTTGCCAATGATGTTACAGATGAGATGGTCAGACTAAACTGGCTGACGGAATTTA
TGCCTCTTCCGACCATCAAGCATTTTATCCGTACTCCTGATGATGCATGGTTACTCACCACTGCGATCCC
CGGAAAAACAGCATTCCAGGTATTAGAAGAATATCCTGATTCAGGTGAAAATATTGTTGATGCGCTGGCA
GTGTTCCTGCGCCGGTTGCATTCGATTCCTGTTTGTAATTGTCCTTTTAACAGCGATCGCGTATTTCGTC
TCGCTCAGGCGCAATCACGAATGAATAACGGTTTGGTTGATGCGAGTGATTTTGATGACGAGCGTAATGG
CTGGCCTGTTGAACAAGTCTGGAAAGAAATGCATAAACTTTTGCCATTCTCACCGGATTCAGTCGTCACT
CATGGTGATTTCTCACTTGATAACCTTATTTTTGACGAGGGGAAATTAATAGGTTGTATTGATGTTGGAC
GAGTCGGAATCGCAGACCGATACCAGGATCTTGCCATCCTATGGAACTGCCTCGGTGAGTTTTCTCCTTC
ATTACAGAAACGGCTTTTTCAAAAATATGGTATTGATAATCCTGATATGAATAAATTGCAGTTTCATTTG
ATGCTCGATGAGTTTTTCTAATCAGAATTGGTTAATTGGTTGTAACACTGGCAGAGCATTACGCTGACTT
GACGGGACGGCGCAAGCTCATGACCAAAATCCCTTAACGTGAGTTACGCGTCGTTCCACTGAGCGTCAGA
CCCCGTAGAAAAGATCAAAGGATCTTCTTGAGATCCTTTTTTTCTGCGCGTAATCTGCTGCTTGCAAACA
AAAAAACCACCGCTACCAGCGGTGGTTTGTTTGCCGGATCAAGAGCTACCAACTCTTTTTCCGAAGGTAA
CTGGCTTCAGCAGAGCGCAGATACCAAATACTGTTCTTCTAGTGTAGCCGTAGTTAGGCCACCACTTCAA
GAACTCTGTAGCACCGCCTACATACCTCGCTCTGCTAATCCTGTTACCAGTGGCTGCTGCCAGTGGCGAT
AAGTCGTGTCTTACCGGGTTGGACTCAAGACGATAGTTACCGGATAAGGCGCAGCGGTCGGGCTGAACGG
GGGGTTCGTGCACACAGCCCAGCTTGGAGCGAACGACCTACACCGAACTGAGATACCTACAGCGTGAGCT
ATGAGAAAGCGCCACGCTTCCCGAAGGGAGAAAGGCGGACAGGTATCCGGTAAGCGGCAGGGTCGGAACA
GGAGAGCGCACGAGGGAGCTTCCAGGGGGAAACGCCTGGTATCTTTATAGTCCTGTCGGGTTTCGCCACC
TCTGACTTGAGCGTCGATTTTTGTGATGCTCGTCAGGGGGGCGGAGCCTATGGAAAAACGCCAGCAACGC
GGCCTTTTTACGGTTCCTGGCCTTTTGCTGGCCTTTTGCTCACATGTTCTTTCCTGCGTTATCCCCTGAT
TCTGTGGATAACCGTATTACCGCCTTTGAGTGAGCTGATACCGCTCGCCGCAGCCGAACGACCGAGCGCA
GCGAGTCAGTGAGCGAGGAAGCGGAAGAGCGCCCAATACGCAAACCGCCTCTCCCCGCGCGTTGGCCGAT
TCATTAATGCAGCTGGCACGACAGGTTTCCCGACTGGAAAGCGGGCAGTGAGCGCAACGCAATTAATACG
CGTACCGCTAGCCAGGAAGAGTTTGTAGAAACGCAAAAAGGCCATCCGTCAGGATGGCCTTCTGCTTAGT
TTGATGCCTGGCAGTTTATGGCGGGCGTCCTGCCCGCCACCCTCCGGGCCGTTGCTTCACAACGTTCAAA
TCCGCTCCCGGCGGATTTGTCCTACTCAGGAGAGCGTTCACCGACAAACAACAGATAAAACGAAAGGCCC
AGTCTTCCGACTGAGCCTTTCGTTTTATTTGATGCCTGGCAGTTCCCTACTCTCGCGTTAACGCTAGCAT
GGATGTTTTCCCAGTCACGACGTT
Features (pLannotate 1.2.2; 12 found; start..end, strand, type, name):
     24..71      -  terminator     T7 terminator: transcription terminator for bacteriophage T7 RNA polymerase
     76..94      +  promoter       T7 promoter: promoter for bacteriophage T7 RNA polymerase
    128..174     +  misc_feature   MCS (fragment): pBluescript multiple cloning site
    874..892     -  promoter       T7 promoter: promoter for bacteriophage T7 RNA polymerase
    899..942     +  terminator     T7 terminator (fragment): transcription terminator for bacteriophage T7 RNA polymerase
    950..968     -  promoter       T7 promoter: promoter for bacteriophage T7 RNA polymerase
   1102..1911    +  CDS            KanR: aminoglycoside phosphotransferase; aph(3')-Ia; confers resistance to kanamycin in bacteria or G418 (Geneticin®) in eukaryotes
   2058..2646    +  rep_origin     ori: high-copy-number ColE1/pMB1/pBR322/pUC origin of replication
   2829..2921    +  CDS            lacI (fragment): lac repressor; lacI; The lac repressor binds to the lac operator to inhibit transcription in E. coli. This inhibition can be relieved by adding lactose or isopropyl-β-D-thiogalactopyranoside (IPTG).
   2976..3003    -  terminator     rrnB T2 terminator: transcription terminator T2 from the E. coli rrnB gene
   3135..3178    +  terminator     rrnB T1 terminator: Escherichia coli rrnB; transcription terminator T1 from the E. coli rrnB gene
   3225..17      -  CDS            lacZα (fragment) (across the origin): LacZα fragment of β-galactosidase; lacZ fragment
