[The description below was written by a language model from this plasmid's Addgene catalogue record and pLannotate feature annotations shown in this document.]
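Description:
Pmo_slit-1 is a small bacterial plasmid (about 3.2 kb in the sequenced record) built on the pPR-T4P backbone. It carries a 636 bp fragment of the slit-1 gene from the planarian Phagocata morgani, inserted by ligation-independent cloning. The vector is propagated in E. coli using a high-copy ColE1/pUC-type origin and is selected with kanamycin through the aph(3')-Ia resistance gene. The annotation also picks up short remnants of lacI and lacZα, a fragment of a pBluescript-type multiple cloning site, and the rrnB T1 and T2 terminators. These appear to be backbone leftovers or insulating elements rather than functional expression components.

The functional core is the arrangement of bacteriophage T7 elements around the cloning site. A forward T7 promoter lies upstream of the unannotated region between roughly positions 175 and 870, which is where the slit-1 insert presumably sits, although the feature table does not label it. A reverse-oriented T7 promoter lies immediately downstream, and each promoter is backed by a T7 terminator facing the opposite way. A third T7 promoter is annotated just beyond this cassette. Convergent T7 promoters allow both strands of the insert to be transcribed, producing complementary RNAs that anneal into double-stranded RNA. The terminators limit read-through into the backbone.

This design matches the stated purpose of RNAi and in situ hybridization studies in planarians. The insert can serve as a template for dsRNA to knock down slit-1, or for riboprobes to visualize its expression pattern. The associated publication places the construct in the context of classroom activities on regeneration and stem cell biology.
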