Addgene plasmid #107648: Pmo_slit-1
Purpose: In situ hybridization and RNAi studies in planarians
Depositing lab: Alejandro Sánchez. Depositing organization: Stowers Institute for Medical Research. Publication: Hands-On Classroom Activities for Exploring Regeneration and Stem Cell Biology with Planarians. Accorsi A, Williams MM, Ross EJ, Robb SMC, Elliott SA, Tu KC, Sanchez Alvarado A. The American Biology Teacher 79(3):208-223. Mar 2017. 10.1525/abt.2017.79.3.208.
Backbone
  Vector backbone: pPR-T4P
  Backbone size w/o insert (bp): 2636
  Vector type: RNAi ; In situ hybridization
Growth in bacteria
  Bacterial resistance: Kanamycin, 50 μg/mL
  Growth temperature: 37°C
  Growth strain: DH5alpha
  Copy number: Unknown
Gene/Insert
  Gene/Insert name: slit-1
  Species: Phagocata morgani
  Insert size (bp): 636
  Cloning method: Ligation Independent Cloning
Terms and licenses: Academic/Nonprofit Terms; Industry Terms: Not Available to Industry
How to cite: Pmo_slit-1 was a gift from Alejandro Sánchez (Addgene plasmid # 107648 ; http://n2t.net/addgene:107648 ; RRID:Addgene_107648)
