>Addgene plasmid #107648 | Pmo_slit-1 | depositor partial sequence | sequence record 203004 | Insert Sequence
GTCAAGTGCGTAGGTAGAGGAATAAAGACTGTTCCCCAGGATTTGCCCACCAGTATCATTGAATTAGATT
TACACGATAATGCCATTAATGTTCTGAAGCAGAATGCATTATCAAAATATAAGAATTTGAAAAAAATACT
GCTAAATAGTAATGAAATGACCGACATTGAGCCGGGAGCATTTGAAGGTCTTAGACAGCTGACTTCTTTG
TACCTAAACGGTAACAAGCTCAAGTCCATTCGCAAAAATGCTCTCTTGGGATTATCTTCACTGATGTTTT
TATATATTCACAATAACGATATCGAATGTCTACCTCGCGATACTTTTGTTGGTCTTTCAAAATTATATTT
ATTACATTTATCGGAAAATAAACTGACGACACTGAAAAAAGAGACTCTTGATCCTCTCACAAAACTTCGA
TATTTATATCTTGTGCATAATCCATTGAATTGCAACTGTAAATTGAGCTGGTTAGCCGAGTTTCTACGAT
TTAAGGAAGCAAGTGGTAGTCCTGTGGCCTCATGTCTGTTGCCCAAGAATCTCCACGGCCAACCGGTCAG
AGGCGTGCAATCGTATCAGTTTAATTGCGGTCAAGATGAAGAGGCCGAGTCAGAGTCACATGACGAAGAC
TGCATA
